Addgene plasmid #186713: pCF806-shABC1
Purpose: Expresses dox-controlled miR-E shRNAs (UT4GEPIR). Multi-miR shRNAs targeting A-RAF, B-RAF, and C-RAF (shABC1 = shARAF.381-shBRAF.2015-shCRAF.2446). The shABC2 set is better than shABC1.
Depositing lab: Christof Fellmann. Depositing organization: J. David Gladstone Institutes. Publication: Endogenous spacing enables co-processing of microRNAs and efficient combinatorial RNAi. Amen AM, Loughran RM, Huang CH, Lew RJ, Ravi A, Guan Y, Schatoff EM, Dow LE, Emerling BM, Fellmann C. Cell Rep Methods. 2022 Jun 21;2(7):100239. doi: 10.1016/j.crmeth.2022.100239. eCollection 2022 Jul 18. PubMed 35880017.
Backbone
  Vector backbone: pCF806
  Vector type: Mammalian Expression, Lentiviral, RNAi
  Selectable markers: Puromycin
Growth in bacteria
  Bacterial resistance: Ampicillin, 100 μg/mL
  Growth temperature: 37°C
  Growth strain: NEB Stable
  Copy number: High Copy
Gene/Insert
  Gene/Insert name: ARAF, BRAF, CRAF
  gRNA/shRNA sequence: tttcgtcccttgatgagtcggt, tttgaataaggtaactgtccag, tctctgaaaacatgtgttctgc
  Species: H. sapiens (human)
  Entrez Gene: BRAF (a.k.a. B-RAF1, B-raf, BRAF-1, BRAF1, NS7, RAFB1); RAF1 (a.k.a. CMD1NN, CRAF, NS5, Raf-1, c-Raf); ARAF (a.k.a. A-RAF, ARAF1, PKS2, RAFA1)
Terms and licenses: Academic/Nonprofit Terms; Industry Terms: Not Available to Industry
How to cite: pCF806-shABC1 was a gift from Christof Fellmann (Addgene plasmid # 186713 ; http://n2t.net/addgene:186713 ; RRID:Addgene_186713)
