[The description below was written by a language model from this plasmid's Addgene catalogue record and pLannotate feature annotations shown in this document.]
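Description:
pCF806-shABC1 is a third-generation-style, self-inactivating HIV-1 lentiviral vector for doxycycline-inducible combinatorial RNAi in mammalian cells, built on the pCF806 backbone in the "UT4GEPIR" all-in-one configuration. It is propagated in E. coli as a high-copy plasmid through a ColE1/pUC-type origin with ampicillin resistance. A CMV enhancer/promoter fused to a truncated 5' LTR drives synthesis of the viral genomic RNA. This RNA carries the Ψ packaging signal, RRE, cPPT/CTS and WPRE, and ends in a ΔU3 3' LTR followed by a bGH polyadenylation signal.

Between the LTRs are two expression units. The first is a TRE3GV Tet-responsive promoter driving EGFP. The EGFP coding sequence is followed by three tandem miR-30a-derived (miR-E) shRNA cassettes, seen in the feature table as three consecutive 3' miR-30a flank annotations. According to the record, these encode shARAF.381, shBRAF.2015 and shCRAF.2446, which target the human ARAF, BRAF and RAF1 (CRAF) kinases. Because the hairpins lie on the same transcript as EGFP, green fluorescence reports induction of the shRNA array.

The second unit uses an EF-1α core promoter to constitutively express puromycin N-acetyltransferase, followed by an EMCV IRES and the reverse tetracycline transactivator rtTA3. Transduced cells can therefore be selected with puromycin and already carry the transactivator needed for the doxycycline response.

The construct serves for simultaneous, reversible knockdown of all three RAF paralogues from a single vector, in the context of work on co-processing of multiplexed microRNA-based shRNAs. The depositor notes that the companion shABC2 set performs better than shABC1.
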