Features (pLannotate 1.2.2; 29 found; start..end, strand, type, name):
     31..83      -  misc_feature   bom (fragment): basis of mobility region from pBR322
    232..611     +  enhancer       CMV enhancer: human cytomegalovirus immediate early enhancer
    612..811     +  promoter       CMV promoter: human cytomegalovirus (CMV) immediate early promoter
    829..1009    +  LTR            5' LTR (truncated): truncated 5' long terminal repeat (LTR) from HIV-1
   1056..1181    +  misc_feature   HIV-1 Ψ: packaging signal of human immunodeficiency virus type 1
   1165..1528    +  CDS            HIV-1 gag (fragment): gag protein from human immunodeficiency virus 1; gag
   1674..1907    +  misc_feature   RRE: The Rev response element (RRE) of HIV-1 allows for Rev-dependent mRNA export from the nucleus to the cytoplasm.
   2284..2384    +  CDS            Rev (fragment): human immunodeficiency virus 1 (HIV-1) Rev protein; rev; enhances nuclear export of unspliced and incompletely spliced viral mRNAs
   2434..2551    +  misc_feature   cPPT/CTS: central polypurine tract and central termination sequence of HIV-1
   3203..3552    +  promoter       TRE3GV promoter: 3rd-generation Tet-responsive promoter that can be activated by binding of Tet-On® 3G, optimized for retroviral and lentiviral vectors
   3562..4281    +  CDS            EGFP: the original enhanced GFP (Yang et al., 1996) mammalian codon-optimized
   4517..4542    +  ncRNA          3' miR-30a (fragment): sequence downstream of the 71-nt precursor of the human miR-30a microRNA (Zeng et al., 2002) miRNA
   4652..4677    +  ncRNA          3' miR-30a (fragment): sequence downstream of the 71-nt precursor of the human miR-30a microRNA (Zeng et al., 2002) miRNA
   4787..4913    +  ncRNA          3' miR-30a: sequence downstream of the 71-nt precursor of the human miR-30a microRNA (Zeng et al., 2002) miRNA
   4947..4965    +  CDS            small t antigen (fragment): SV40 (simian virus 40) small t antigen
   4991..5202    +  promoter       EF-1α core promoter: core promoter for human elongation factor EF-1α
   5227..5826    +  CDS            PuroR (fragment): puromycin N-acetyltransferase; pac from Streptomyces; confers resistance to puromycin
   5849..6421    +  misc_feature   IRES: internal ribosome entry site (IRES) of the encephalomyocarditis virus (EMCV)
   6444..7132    +  CDS            rtTA3 (fragment): reverse tetracycline transactivator 3 activates expression from Tet-responsive promoters in the presence of doxycycline
   7062..7172    +  CDS            VP48: 3 tandem repeats of the minimal activation domain of herpes simplex virus VP16 (Cheng et al., 2013)
   7201..7789    +  misc_feature   WPRE: woodchuck hepatitis virus posttranscriptional regulatory element
   7840..7859    +  misc_feature   cPPT/CTS (fragment): central polypurine tract and central termination sequence of HIV-1
   7861..8094    +  LTR            3' LTR (ΔU3): self-inactivating 3' long terminal repeat (LTR) from HIV-1
   8126..8350    +  polyA_signal   bGH poly(A) signal: bovine growth hormone polyadenylation signal
   8354..8373    +  promoter       SV40 promoter (fragment): SV40 enhancer and early promoter
   8394..8444    -  CDS            lacI (fragment): lac repressor; lacI; The lac repressor binds to the lac operator to inhibit transcription in E. coli. This inhibition can be relieved by adding lactose or isopropyl-β-D-thiogalactopyranoside (IPTG).
   8627..9215    -  rep_origin     ori: high-copy-number ColE1/pMB1/pBR322/pUC origin of replication
   9386..10246   -  CDS            AmpR: β-lactamase; bla; confers resistance to ampicillin, carbenicillin, and related antibiotics
  10247..10351   -  promoter       AmpR promoter: bla
>Addgene plasmid #186713 | pCF806-shABC1 | addgene full sequence | sequence record 376087 | Addgene NGS Result
GTCGACGGATCGGGAGATCTCCCGATCCCCTATGGTGCACTCTCAGTACAATCTGCTCTGATGCCGCATA
GTTAAGCCAGTATCTGCTCCCTGCTTGTGTGTTGGAGGTCGCTGAGTAGTGCGCGAGCAAAATTTAAGCT
ACAACAAGGCAAGGCTTGACCGACAATTGCATGAAGAATCTGCTTAGGGTTAGGCGTTTTGCGCTGCTTC
GCGATGTACGGGCCAGATATTGACATTGATTATTGACTAGTTATTAATAGTAATCAATTACGGGGTCATT
AGTTCATAGCCCATATATGGAGTTCCGCGTTACATAACTTACGGTAAATGGCCCGCCTGGCTGACCGCCC
AACGACCCCCGCCCATTGACGTCAATAATGACGTATGTTCCCATAGTAACGCCAATAGGGACTTTCCATT
GACGTCAATGGGTGGAGTATTTACGGTAAACTGCCCACTTGGCAGTACATCAAGTGTATCATATGCCAAG
TACGCCCCCTATTGACGTCAATGACGGTAAATGGCCCGCCTGGCATTATGCCCAGTACATGACCTTATGG
GACTTTCCTACTTGGCAGTACATCTACGTATTAGTCATCGCTATTACCATGGTGATGCGGTTTTGGCAGT
ACATCAATGGGCGTGGATAGCGGTTTGACTCACGGGGATTTCCAAGTCTCCACCCCATTGACGTCAATGG
GAGTTTGTTTTGGCACCAAAATCAACGGGACTTTCCAAAATGTCGTAACAACTCCGCCCCATTGACGCAA
ATGGGCGGTAGGCGTGTACGGTGGGAGGTCTATATAAGCAGCGCGTTTTGCCTGTACTGGGTCTCTCTGG
TTAGACCAGATCTGAGCCTGGGAGCTCTCTGGCTAACTAGGGAACCCACTGCTTAAGCCTCAATAAAGCT
TGCCTTGAGTGCTTCAAGTAGTGTGTGCCCGTCTGTTGTGTGACTCTGGTAACTAGAGATCCCTCAGACC
CTTTTAGTCAGTGTGGAAAATCTCTAGCAGTGGCGCCCGAACAGGGACTTGAAAGCGAAAGGGAAACCAG
AGGAGCTCTCTCGACGCAGGACTCGGCTTGCTGAAGCGCGCACGGCAAGAGGCGAGGGGCGGCGACTGGT
GAGTACGCCAAAAATTTTGACTAGCGGAGGCTAGAAGGAGAGAGATGGGTGCGAGAGCGTCAGTATTAAG
CGGGGGAGAATTAGATCGCGATGGGAAAAAATTCGGTTAAGGCCAGGGGGAAAGAAAAAATATAAATTAA
AACATATAGTATGGGCAAGCAGGGAGCTAGAACGATTCGCAGTTAATCCTGGCCTGTTAGAAACATCAGA
AGGCTGTAGACAAATACTGGGACAGCTACAACCATCCCTTCAGACAGGATCAGAAGAACTTAGATCATTA
TATAATACAGTAGCAACCCTCTATTGTGTGCATCAAAGGATAGAGATAAAAGACACCAAGGAAGCTTTAG
ACAAGATAGAGGAAGAGCAAAACAAAAGTAAGACCACCGCACAGCAAGCGGCCGCTGATCTTCAGACCTG
GAGGAGGAGATATGAGGGACAATTGGAGAAGTGAATTATATAAATATAAAGTAGTAAAAATTGAACCATT
AGGAGTAGCACCCACCAAGGCAAAGAGAAGAGTGGTGCAGAGAGAAAAAAGAGCAGTGGGAATAGGAGCT
TTGTTCCTTGGGTTCTTGGGAGCAGCAGGAAGCACTATGGGCGCAGCGTCAATGACGCTGACGGTACAGG
CCAGACAATTATTGTCTGGTATAGTGCAGCAGCAGAACAATTTGCTGAGGGCTATTGAGGCGCAACAGCA
TCTGTTGCAACTCACAGTCTGGGGCATCAAGCAGCTCCAGGCAAGAATCCTGGCTGTGGAAAGATACCTA
AAGGATCAACAGCTCCTGGGGATTTGGGGTTGCTCTGGAAAACTCATTTGCACCACTGCTGTGCCTTGGA
ATGCTAGTTGGAGTAATAAATCTCTGGAACAGATTTGGAATCACACGACCTGGATGGAGTGGGACAGAGA
AATTAACAATTACACAAGCTTAATACACTCCTTAATTGAAGAATCGCAAAACCAGCAAGAAAAGAATGAA
CAAGAATTATTGGAATTAGATAAATGGGCAAGTTTGTGGAATTGGTTTAACATAACAAATTGGCTGTGGT
ATATAAAATTATTCATAATGATAGTAGGAGGCTTGGTAGGTTTAAGAATAGTTTTTGCTGTACTTTCTAT
AGTGAATAGAGTTAGGCAGGGATATTCACCATTATCGTTTCAGACCCACCTCCCAACCCCGAGGGGACCC
GACAGGCCCGAAGGAATAGAAGAAGAAGGTGGAGAGAGAGACAGAGACAGATCCATTCGATTAGTGAACG
GATCGGCACTGCGTGCGCCAATTCTGCAGACAAATGGCAGTATTCATCCACAATTTTAAAAGAAAAGGGG
GGATTGGGGGGTACAGTGCAGGGGAAAGAATAGTAGACATAATAGCAACAGACATACAAACTAAAGAATT
ACAAAAACAAATTACAAAAATTCAAAATTTTCGGGTTTATTACAGGGACAGCAGAGATCCAGTTTGGTTA
ATTAAGGTACCGGGAGGTGGTCCCTGCAGTTACGCCAATGATAACCCCCGCCAGAAAAATCTTAGTAGCC
TTCCCTTTTTGTTTTCCGTGCCCCAACTCGGCGGATTGACTCGGCCCCTTCCGGAAACACCCGAATCAAC
TTCTAGTCAAATTATTGTTCACGCCGCAATGACCCACCCCTGGCCCGCGTCTGTGGAACTGACCCCTGGT
GTACAGGAGAGTTCGCTGCTGAAAGTGGTCCCAAAGGGGTACTAGTTTTTAAGCTCCCAACTCCCCCTCC
CCCAGCGTCTGGAGGATTCCACACCCTCGCACCGCAGGGGCGAGGAAGTGGGCGGAGTCCGGTTTTGGCG
CCAGCCGCTGAGGCTGCCAAGCAGAAAAGCCACCGCTGAGGAGACTCCGGTCACTGTCCTCGCCCCGCCT
CCCCCTTCCCTCCCCTTGGGGACCACCGGGCGCCACGCCGCGAACGGTAAGTGCCGCGGTCGTCGGCGCC
TCCGCCCTCCCCCTAGGGCCCCAATTCCCAGCGGGCGCGGCGCGCGGCCCCGCGCGCAGCTCCCGGCTCC
CTCCCCCTTCGGATGTGGCTTGAGCTGTAGGCGCGGAGGCTAGCCTAGATTCGAGTTTACTCCCTATCAG
TGATAGAGAACGTATGAAGAGTTTACTCCCTATCAGTGATAGAGAACGTATGCAGACTTTACTCCCTATC
AGTGATAGAGAACGTATAAGGAGTTTACTCCCTATCAGTGATAGAGAACGTATGACCAGTTTACTCCCTA
TCAGTGATAGAGAACGTATCTACAGTTTACTCCCTATCAGTGATAGAGAACGTATATCCAGTTTACTCCC
TATCAGTGATAGAGAACGTATGTCGAGGTAGGCGTGTACGGTGGGCGCCTATAAAAGCAGAGCTCGTTTA
GTGAACCGTCAGATCGCCTGGAGCAATTCCACAACACTTTTGTCTTATACTTGGATCCACCATGGTGAGC
AAGGGCGAGGAGCTGTTCACCGGGGTGGTGCCCATCCTGGTCGAGCTGGACGGCGACGTAAACGGCCACA
AGTTCAGCGTGTCTGGCGAGGGCGAGGGCGATGCCACCTACGGCAAGCTGACCCTGAAGTTCATCTGCAC
CACCGGCAAGCTGCCCGTGCCCTGGCCCACCCTCGTGACCACCCTGACCTACGGCGTGCAGTGCTTCAGC
CGCTACCCCGACCACATGAAGCAGCACGACTTCTTCAAGTCCGCCATGCCCGAAGGCTACGTCCAGGAGC
GCACCATCTTCTTCAAGGACGACGGCAACTACAAGACCCGCGCCGAGGTGAAGTTCGAGGGCGACACCCT
GGTGAACCGCATCGAGCTGAAGGGCATCGACTTCAAGGAGGACGGCAACATCCTGGGGCACAAGCTGGAG
TACAACTACAACAGCCACAACGTCTATATCATGGCCGACAAGCAGAAGAACGGCATCAAGGCGAACTTCA
AGATCCGCCACAACATCGAGGACGGCAGCGTGCAGCTCGCCGACCACTACCAGCAGAACACCCCCATCGG
CGACGGCCCCGTGCTGCTGCCCGACAACCACTACCTGAGCACCCAGTCCGCCCTGAGCAAAGACCCCAAC
GAGAAGCGCGATCACATGGTCCTGCTGGAGTTCGTGACCGCCGCCGGGATCACTCTCGGCATGGACGAGC
TGTACAAGTAATGACGTACGGCGGCCGCCTCGACTAGGGATAACAGGGTAATTGTTTGAATGAGGCTTCA
GTACTTTACAGAATCGTTGCCTGCACATCTTGGAAACACTTGCTGGGATTACTTCGACTTCTTAACCCAA
CAGAAGGCTCGAGAAGGTATATTGCTGTTGACAGTGAGCGCCCGACTCATCAAGGGACGAAATAGTGAAG
CCACAGATGTATTTCGTCCCTTGATGAGTCGGTTGCCTACTGCCTCGGACTTCAAGGGGCTAGAATTGAA
GGCTCGAGAAGGTATATTGCTGTTGACAGTGAGCGATGGACAGTTACCTTATTCAAATAGTGAAGCCACA
GATGTATTTGAATAAGGTAACTGTCCAGTGCCTACTGCCTCGGACTTCAAGGGGCTAGAATTGAAGGCTC
GAGAAGGTATATTGCTGTTGACAGTGAGCGACAGAACACATGTTTTCAGAGATAGTGAAGCCACAGATGT
ATCTCTGAAAACATGTGTTCTGCTGCCTACTGCCTCGGACTTCAAGGGGCTAGAATTCGAGCAATTATCT
TGTTTACTAAAACTGAATACCTTGCTATCTCTTTGATACATTTTTACAAAGCTGAATTAAAATGGTATAA
ATTAAATCACTTTTTTCAATTGACACGTACGCGTGATCTAATTCTACTAGGTCTTGAAAGGAGTGGGAAT
TGGCTCCGGTGCCCGTCAGTGGGCAGAGCGCACATCGCCCACAGTCCCCGAGAAGTTGGGGGGAGGGGTC
GGCAATTGATCCGGTGCCTAGAGAAGGTGGCGCGGGGTAAACTGGGAAAGTGATGTCGTGTACTGGCTCC
GCCTTTTTCCCGAGGGTGGGGGAGAACCGTATATAAGTGCAGTAGTCGCCGTGAACGTTCTTTTTCGCAA
CGGGTTTGCCGCCAGAACACAGGACCGGTTGTAGAGCGCTGCCACCATGACCGAGTACAAGCCCACGGTG
CGCCTCGCCACCCGCGACGACGTCCCCAGGGCCGTACGCACCCTCGCCGCCGCGTTCGCCGACTACCCCG
CCACGCGCCACACCGTCGATCCGGACCGCCACATCGAGCGGGTCACCGAGCTGCAAGAACTCTTCCTCAC
GCGCGTCGGGCTCGACATCGGCAAGGTGTGGGTCGCGGACGACGGCGCCGCGGTGGCGGTCTGGACCACG
CCGGAGAGCGTCGAAGCGGGGGCGGTGTTCGCCGAGATCGGCCCGCGCATGGCCGAGTTGAGCGGTTCCC
GGCTGGCCGCGCAGCAACAGATGGAAGGCCTCCTGGCGCCGCACCGGCCCAAGGAGCCCGCGTGGTTCCT
GGCCACCGTCGGAGTCTCGCCCGACCACCAGGGCAAGGGTCTGGGCAGCGCCGTCGTGCTCCCCGGAGTG
GAGGCGGCCGAGCGCGCCGGGGTGCCCGCCTTCCTGGAGACCTCCGCGCCCCGCAACCTCCCCTTCTACG
AGCGGCTCGGCTTCACCGTCACCGCCGACGTCGAGGTGCCCGAAGGACCGCGCACCTGGTGCATGACCCG
CAAGCCCGGTGCCTGAACGCCGCCATCGATAAGGAGCGCCCCTCTCCCTCCCCCCCCCCTAACGTTACTG
GCCGAAGCCGCTTGGAATAAGGCCGGTGTGCGTTTGTCTATATGTTATTTTCCACCATATTGCCGTCTTT
TGGCAATGTGAGGGCCCGGAAACCTGGCCCTGTCTTCTTGACGAGCATTCCTAGGGGTCTTTCCCCTCTC
GCCAAAGGAATGCAAGGTCTGTTGAATGTCGTGAAGGAAGCAGTTCCTCTGGAAGCTTCTTGAAGACAAA
CAACGTCTGTAGCGACCCTTTGCAGGCAGCGGAACCCCCCACCTGGCGACAGGTGCCTCTGCGGCCAAAA
GCCACGTGTATAAGATACACCTGCAAAGGCGGCACAACCCCAGTGCCACGTTGTGAGTTGGATAGTTGTG
GAAAGAGTCAAATGGCTCTCCTCAAGCGTATTCAACAAGGGGCTGAAGGATGCCCAGAAGGTACCCCATT
GTATGGGATCTGATCTGGGGCCTCGGTGCACATGCTTTACATGTGTTTAGTCGAGGTTAAAAAACGTCTA
GGCCCCCCGAACCACGGGGACGTGGTTTTCCTTTGAAAAACACGATGATAATATGGCCACAACCATGAGC
AGACTGGACAAGAGCAAAGTCATAAACTCTGCTCTGGAATTACTCAATGGAGTCGGTATCGAAGGCCTGA
CGACAAGGAAACTCGCTCAAAAGCTGGGAGTTGAGCAGCCTACCCTGTACTGGCACGTGAAGAACAAGCG
GGCCCTGCTCGATGCCCTGCCAATCGAGATGCTGGACAGGCATCATACCCACTCCTGCCCCCTGGAAGGC
GAGTCATGGCAAGACTTTCTGCGGAACAACGCCAAGTCATACCGCTGTGCTCTCCTCTCACATCGCGACG
GGGCTAAAGTGCATCTCGGCACCCGCCCAACAGAGAAACAGTACGAAACCCTGGAAAATCAGCTCGCGTT
CCTGTGTCAGCAAGGCTTCTCCCTGGAGAACGCACTGTACGCTCTGTCCGCCGTGGGCCACTTTACACTG
GGCTGCGTATTGGAGGAACAGGAGCATCAAGTAGCAAAAGAGGAAAGAGAGACACCTACCACCGATTCTA
TGCCCCCACTTCTGAAACAAGCAATTGAGCTGTTCGACCGGCAGGGAGCCGAACCTGCCTTCCTTTTCGG
CCTGGAACTAATCATATGTGGCCTGGAGAAACAGCTAAAGTGCGAAAGCGGCGGGCCGACCGACGCCCTT
GACGATTTTGACTTAGACATGCTCCCAGCCGATGCCCTTGACGACTTTGACCTTGATATGCTGCCTGCTG
ACGCTCTTGACGATTTTGACCTTGACATGCTCCCCGGGTAAGCTCTAGAGTTAAGTCGACAATCAACCTC
TGGATTACAAAATTTGTGAAAGATTGACTGGTATTCTTAACTATGTTGCTCCTTTTACGCTATGTGGATA
CGCTGCTTTAATGCCTTTGTATCATGCTATTGCTTCCCGTATGGCTTTCATTTTCTCCTCCTTGTATAAA
TCCTGGTTGCTGTCTCTTTATGAGGAGTTGTGGCCCGTTGTCAGGCAACGTGGCGTGGTGTGCACTGTGT
TTGCTGACGCAACCCCCACTGGTTGGGGCATTGCCACCACCTGTCAGCTCCTTTCCGGGACTTTCGCTTT
CCCCCTCCCTATTGCCACGGCGGAACTCATCGCCGCCTGCCTTGCCCGCTGCTGGACAGGGGCTCGGCTG
TTGGGCACTGACAATTCCGTGGTGTTGTCGGGGAAATCATCGTCCTTTCCTTGGCTGCTCGCCTGTGTTG
CCACCTGGATTCTGCGCGGGACGTCCTTCTGCTACGTCCCTTCGGCCCTCAATCCAGCGGACCTTCCTTC
CCGCGGCCTGCTGCCGGCTCTGCGGCCTCTTCCGCGTCTTCGCCTTCGCCCTCAGACGAGTCGGATCTCC
CTTTGGGCCGCCTCCCCGCGTCGACTTTAAGACCAATGACTTACAAGGCAGCTGTAGATCTTAGCCACTT
TTTAAAAGAAAAGGGGGGACTGGAAGGGCTAATTCACTCCCAACGAAGACAAGATCTGCTTTTTGCTTGT
ACTGGGTCTCTCTGGTTAGACCAGATCTGAGCCTGGGAGCTCTCTGGCTAACTAGGGAACCCACTGCTTA
AGCCTCAATAAAGCTTGCCTTGAGTGCTTCAAGTAGTGTGTGCCCGTCTGTTGTGTGACTCTGGTAACTA
GAGATCCCTCAGACCCTTTTAGTCAGTGTGGAAAATCTCTAGCAGGGCCCGTTTAAACCCGCTGATCAGC
CTCGACTGTGCCTTCTAGTTGCCAGCCATCTGTTGTTTGCCCCTCCCCCGTGCCTTCCTTGACCCTGGAA
GGTGCCACTCCCACTGTCCTTTCCTAATAAAATGAGGAAATTGCATCGCATTGTCTGAGTAGGTGTCATT
CTATTCTGGGGGGTGGGGTGGGGCAGGACAGCAAGGGGGAGGATTGGGAAGACAATAGCAGGCATGCTGG
GGATGCGGTGGGCTCTATGGCTTCTGAGGCGGAAAGAACCAGCCATTAATGAAAAGAACCAGCCATTAAT
GAATCGGCCAACGCGCGGGGAGAGGCGGTTTGCGTATTGGGCGCTCTTCCGCTTCCTCGCTCACTGACTC
GCTGCGCTCGGTCGTTCGGCTGCGGCGAGCGGTATCAGCTCACTCAAAGGCGGTAATACGGTTATCCACA
GAATCAGGGGATAACGCAGGAAAGAACATGTGAGCAAAAGGCCAGCAAAAGGCCAGGAACCGTAAAAAGG
CCGCGTTGCTGGCGTTTTTCCATAGGCTCCGCCCCCCTGACGAGCATCACAAAAATCGACGCTCAAGTCA
GAGGTGGCGAAACCCGACAGGACTATAAAGATACCAGGCGTTTCCCCCTGGAAGCTCCCTCGTGCGCTCT
CCTGTTCCGACCCTGCCGCTTACCGGATACCTGTCCGCCTTTCTCCCTTCGGGAAGCGTGGCGCTTTCTC
ATAGCTCACGCTGTAGGTATCTCAGTTCGGTGTAGGTCGTTCGCTCCAAGCTGGGCTGTGTGCACGAACC
CCCCGTTCAGCCCGACCGCTGCGCCTTATCCGGTAACTATCGTCTTGAGTCCAACCCGGTAAGACACGAC
TTATCGCCACTGGCAGCAGCCACTGGTAACAGGATTAGCAGAGCGAGGTATGTAGGCGGTGCTACAGAGT
TCTTGAAGTGGTGGCCTAACTACGGCTACACTAGAAGAACAGTATTTGGTATCTGCGCTCTGCTGAAGCC
AGTTACCTTCGGAAAAAGAGTTGGTAGCTCTTGATCCGGCAAACAAACCACCGCTGGTAGCGGTGGTTTT
TTTGTTTGCAAGCAGCAGATTACGCGCAGAAAAAAAGGATCTCAAGAAGATCCTTTGATCTTTTCTACGG
GGTCTGACGCTCAGTGGAACGAAAACTCACGTTAAGGGATTTTGGTCATGAGATTATCAAAAAGGATCTT
CACCTAGATCCTTTTAAATTAAAAATGAAGTTTTAAATCAATCTAAAGTATATATGAGTAAACTTGGTCT
GACAGTTACCAATGCTTAATCAGTGAGGCACCTATCTCAGCGATCTGTCTATTTCGTTCATCCATAGTTG
CCTGACTCCCCGTCGTGTAGATAACTACGATACGGGAGGGCTTACCATCTGGCCCCAGTGCTGCAATGAT
ACCGCGAGACCCACGCTCACCGGCTCCAGATTTATCAGCAATAAACCAGCCAGCCGGAAGGGCCGAGCGC
AGAAGTGGTCCTGCAACTTTATCCGCCTCCATCCAGTCTATTAATTGTTGCCGGGAAGCTAGAGTAAGTA
GTTCGCCAGTTAATAGTTTGCGCAACGTTGTTGCCATTGCTACAGGCATCGTGGTGTCACGCTCGTCGTT
TGGTATGGCTTCATTCAGCTCCGGTTCCCAACGATCAAGGCGAGTTACATGATCCCCCATGTTGTGCAAA
AAAGCGGTTAGCTCCTTCGGTCCTCCGATCGTTGTCAGAAGTAAGTTGGCCGCAGTGTTATCACTCATGG
TTATGGCAGCACTGCATAATTCTCTTACTGTCATGCCATCCGTAAGATGCTTTTCTGTGACTGGTGAGTA
CTCAACCAAGTCATTCTGAGAATAGTGTATGCGGCGACCGAGTTGCTCTTGCCCGGCGTCAATACGGGAT
AATACCGCGCCACATAGCAGAACTTTAAAAGTGCTCATCATTGGAAAACGTTCTTCGGGGCGAAAACTCT
CAAGGATCTTACCGCTGTTGAGATCCAGTTCGATGTAACCCACTCGTGCACCCAACTGATCTTCAGCATC
TTTTACTTTCACCAGCGTTTCTGGGTGAGCAAAAACAGGAAGGCAAAATGCCGCAAAAAAGGGAATAAGG
GCGACACGGAAATGTTGAATACTCATACTCTTCCTTTTTCAATATTATTGAAGCATTTATCAGGGTTATT
GTCTCATGAGCGGATACATATTTGAATGTATTTAGAAAAATAAACAAATAGGGGTTCCGCGCACATTTCC
CCGAAAAGTGCCACCTGAC
